Addgene plasmid #23773: pDONR223-AK3
Depositing lab: William Hahn & David Root. Depositing organization: Dana-Farber Cancer Institute. Publication: COT drives resistance to RAF inhibition through MAP kinase pathway reactivation. Johannessen CM, Boehm JS, Kim SY, Thomas SR, Wardwell L, Johnson LA, Emery CM, Stransky N, Cogdill AP, Barretina J, Caponigro G, Hieronymus H, Murray RR, Salehi-Ashtiani K, Hill DE, Vidal M, Zhao JJ, Yang X, Alkan O, Kim S, Harris JL, Wilson CJ, Myer VE, Finan PM, Root DE, Roberts TM, Golub T, Flaherty KT, Dummer R, Weber BL, Sellers WR, Schlegel R, Wargo JA, Hahn WC, Garraway LA. Nature. 2010 Dec 16;468(7326):968-72. doi: 10.1038/nature09627 PubMed 21107320.
Backbone
  Vector backbone: pDONR223
  Backbone manufacturer: Invitrogen
  Backbone size w/o insert (bp): 5005
  Vector type: Gateway Donor vector
Growth in bacteria
  Bacterial resistance: Spectinomycin, 50 μg/mL
  Growth temperature: 37°C
  Growth strain: DH5alpha
  Copy number: High Copy
Gene/Insert
  Gene/Insert name: AK3 (alt name: adenylate kinase 3 like 1)
  Species: H. sapiens (human)
  Insert size (bp): 684
  Entrez Gene: AK3 (a.k.a. AK3L1, AK6, AKL3L, AKL3L1, FIX)
  Cloning method: Gateway Cloning
  Sequencing primers: 5′ M13pUC-fwd; 3′ M13rev
Terms and licenses: Academic/Nonprofit Terms; Industry Terms: Not Available to Industry
Depositor comments: The ORF has no Stop codon. This design enables easy recombination into a destination vector to add an epitope tag of choice and Stop codon to the ORF. Do NOT use this plasmid directly for transfections. A set of 4 custom lentiviral vectors is available ( pLX301 (http://www.addgene.org/25895/) , pLX302 (http://www.addgene.org/25896/) , pLX303 (http://www.addgene.org/25897/) , pLX304 (http://www.addgene.org/25890/) ) to be used to express these ORFs in mammalian cells. These plasmids are not included in the kit and must be ordered separately.
How to cite: pDONR223-AK3 was a gift from William Hahn & David Root (Addgene plasmid # 23773 ; http://n2t.net/addgene:23773 ; RRID:Addgene_23773)
