[The description below was written by a language model from this plasmid's Addgene catalogue record.]
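Description:
pDONR223-AK3 is a Gateway entry-type clone built on the pDONR223 donor backbone (about 5 kb without insert), carrying the human AK3 open reading frame, which encodes adenylate kinase 3 (also recorded as adenylate kinase 3 like 1, AK3L1). The insert is listed as 684 bp and was introduced by Gateway recombination. The plasmid is maintained at high copy number in standard E. coli cloning strains and is selected with spectinomycin. No feature table accompanies the record, so the origin of replication and the exact recombination sites flanking the ORF are not stated. In a clone of this kind, the insert normally sits between attL sites that allow transfer by LR recombination. M13 forward and reverse primer sites on either side of the insert are used for sequence verification.

The key design feature is that the ORF lacks a stop codon. It can therefore be moved into a destination vector that supplies a C-terminal epitope tag of choice, followed by the stop codon, giving an in-frame fusion. The record names no mammalian promoter or other expression elements, and the depositor notes that the plasmid is not to be transfected directly. It serves as a shuttle and archival source of the AK3 coding sequence. A set of compatible lentiviral destination vectors (pLX301 to pLX304) is mentioned as the intended route for expressing these ORFs in mammalian cells. The clone belongs to a collection of ORFs distributed as a kit, associated with a study that screened for drivers of resistance to RAF inhibition through MAP kinase pathway reactivation.
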