>Addgene plasmid #23773 | pDONR223-AK3 | depositor partial sequence | sequence record 10875 | Author sequence
ATGGGGGCGTCCGCGCGGCTGCTGCGAGCGGTGATCATGGGGGCCCCGGGCTCGGGCAAGGGCACCGTGT
CGTCGCGCATCACTACACACTTCGAGCTGAAGCACCTCTCCAGCGGGGACCTGCTCCGGGACAACATGCT
GCGGGGCACAGAAATTGGCGTGTTAGCCAAGGCTTTCATTGACCAAGGGAAACTCATCCCAGATGATGTC
ATGACTCGGCTGGCCCTTCATGAGCTGAAAAATCTCACCCAGTATAGCTGGCTGTTGGATGGTTTTCCAA
GGACACTTCCACAGGCAGAAGCCCTAGATAGAGCTTATCAGATCGACACAGTGATTAACCTGAATGTGCC
CTTTGAGGTCATTAAACAACGCCTTACTGCTCGCTGGATTCATCCCGCCAGTGGCCGAGTCTATAACATT
GAATTCAACCCTCCCAAAACTGTGGGCATTGATGACCTGACTGGGGAGCCTCTCATTCAGCGTGAGGATG
ATAAACCAGAGACGGTTATCAAGAGACTAAAGGCTTATGAAGACCAAACAAAGCCAGTCCTGGAATATTA
CCAGAAAAAAGGGGTGCTGGAAACATTCTCCGGAACAGAAACCAACAAGATTTGGCCCTATGTATATGCT
TTCCTACAAACTAAAGTTCCACAAAGAAGCCAGAAAGCTTCAGTTACTCCATGA
