>Addgene plasmid #23773 | pDONR223-AK3 | addgene partial sequence | sequence record 29588 | 23773 with M13pUc-fwd
CTCGGGCCCAATAATGATTTTATTTTGACTGATAGTGACCTGTTCGTTGCAACAAATTGATGAGCAATGC
TTTTTTATAATGCCAACTTTGTACAAAAAAGTTGGCATGGGGGCGTCCGCGCGGCTGCTGCGAGCGGTGA
TCATGGGGGCCCCGGGCTCGGGCAAGGGCACCGTGTCGTCGCGCATCACTACACACTTCGAGCTGAAGCA
CCTCTCCAGCGGGGACCTGCTCCGGGACAACATGCTGCGGGGCACAGAAATTGGCGTGTTAGCCAAGGCT
TTCATTGACCAAGGGAAACTCATCCCAGATGATGTCATGACTCGGCTGGCCCTTCATGAGCTGAAAAATC
TCACCCAGTATAGCTGGCTGTTGGATGGTTTTCCAAGGACACTTCCACAGGCAGAAGCCCTAGATAGAGC
TTATCAGATCGACACAGTGATTAACCTGAATGTGCCCTTTGAGGTCATTAAACAACGCCTTACTGCTCGC
TGGATTCATCCCGCCAGTGGCCGAGTCTATAACATTGAATTCAACCCTCCCAAAACTGTGGGCATTGATG
ACCTGACTGGGGAGCCTCTCATTCAGCGTGAGGATGATAAACCAGAGACGGTTATCAAGAGACTAAAGGC
TTATGAAGACCAAACAAAGCCAGTCCTGGAATATTACCAGAAAAAAGGGGTGCTGGAAACATTCTCCGGA
ACAGAAACCAACAAGATTTGGCCCTATGTATATGCTTTCCTACAAACTAAAGTTCCACAAAGAAGCCAGA
AAGCTTCAGTTACTCC
